LOCUS       Exported 7691 bp ds-DNA circular SYN 12-MAY-2021
DEFINITION  AAV genome: expresses the N-terminal of v5 AAV-CBE from the Cbh
            promoter, and U6-sgRNA.
ACCESSION   .
VERSION     .
KEYWORDS    Cbh_v5 AAV-CBE N-terminal
SOURCE      synthetic DNA construct
  ORGANISM  synthetic DNA construct
REFERENCE   1 (bases 1 to 7691)
  AUTHORS   Levy JM, Yeh WH, Pendse N, Davis JR, Hennessey E, Butcher R, Koblan
            LW, Comander J, Liu Q, Liu DR
  TITLE     Cytosine and adenine base editing of the brain, liver, retina, heart
            and skeletal muscle of mice via adeno-associated viruses.
  JOURNAL   Nat Biomed Eng. 2020 Jan;4(1):97-110. doi:
            10.1038/s41551-019-0501-5. Epub 2020 Jan 14.
  PUBMED    31937940
REFERENCE   2 (bases 1 to 7691)
  AUTHORS   .
  TITLE     Direct Submission
  JOURNAL   Exported May 12, 2021 from SnapGene Server 1.1.58
            http://www.snapgene.com
FEATURES             Location/Qualifiers
     source          1..7691
                     /organism="synthetic DNA construct"
                     /mol_type="other DNA"
     primer_bind     complement(125..142)
                     /label=M13 Forward
                     /note="In lacZ gene. Also called M13-F20 or M13 (-21)
                     Forward"
     primer_bind     complement(125..141)
                     /label=M13 fwd
                     /note="common sequencing primer, one of multiple similar
                     variants"
     primer_bind     complement(134..156)
                     /label=M13/pUC Forward
                     /note="In lacZ gene"
     rep_origin      283..738
                     /direction=RIGHT
                     /label=f1 ori
                     /note="f1 bacteriophage origin of replication; arrow
                     indicates direction of (+) strand synthesis"
     primer_bind     complement(370..389)
                     /label=F1ori-R
                     /note="F1 origin, reverse primer"
     primer_bind     580..601
                     /label=F1ori-F
                     /note="F1 origin, forward primer"
     promoter        764..868
                     /gene="bla"
                     /label=AmpR promoter
     CDS             869..1729
                     /codon_start=1
                     /gene="bla"
                     /product="beta-lactamase"
                     /label=AmpR
                     /note="confers resistance to ampicillin, carbenicillin, and
                     related antibiotics"
                     /translation="MSIQHFRVALIPFFAAFCLPVFAHPETLVKVKDAEDQLGARVGYI
                     ELDLNSGKILESFRPEERFPMMSTFKVLLCGAVLSRIDAGQEQLGRRIHYSQNDLVEYS
                     PVTEKHLTDGMTVRELCSAAITMSDNTAANLLLTTIGGPKELTAFLHNMGDHVTRLDRW
                     EPELNEAIPNDERDTTMPVAMATTLRKLLTGELLTLASRQQLIDWMEADKVAGPLLRSA
                     LPAGWFIADKSGAGERGSRGIIAALGPDGKPSRIVVIYTTGSQATMDERNRQIAEIGAS
                     LIKHW"
     primer_bind     complement(1087..1106)
                     /label=Amp-R
                     /note="Ampicillin resistance gene, reverse primer"
     rep_origin      1900..2488
                     /direction=RIGHT
                     /label=ori
                     /note="high-copy-number ColE1/pMB1/pBR322/pUC origin of
                     replication"
     primer_bind     2389..2408
                     /label=pBR322ori-F
                     /note="pBR322 origin, forward primer"
     primer_bind     2642..2659
                     /label=L4440
                     /note="L4440 vector, forward primer"
     protein_bind    2776..2797
                     /label=CAP binding site
                     /bound_moiety="E. coli catabolite activator protein"
                     /note="CAP binding activates transcription in the presence
                     of cAMP."
     promoter        2812..2842
                     /label=lac promoter
                     /note="promoter for the E. coli lac operon"
     protein_bind    2850..2866
                     /label=lac operator
                     /bound_moiety="lac repressor encoded by lacI"
                     /note="The lac repressor binds to the lac operator to
                     inhibit transcription in E. coli. This inhibition can be
                     relieved by adding lactose or
                     isopropyl-beta-D-thiogalactopyranoside (IPTG)."
     primer_bind     2855..2877
                     /label=M13/pUC Reverse
                     /note="In lacZ gene"
     primer_bind     2874..2890
                     /label=M13 rev
                     /note="common sequencing primer, one of multiple similar
                     variants"
     primer_bind     2874..2890
                     /label=M13 Reverse
                     /note="In lacZ gene. Also called M13-rev"
     repeat_region   2917..3046
                     /label=AAV2 ITR
     enhancer        3069..3354
                     /label=CMV enhancer
                     /note="human cytomegalovirus immediate early enhancer;
                     contains an 18-bp deletion relative to the standard CMV
                     enhancer"
     promoter        3356..3633
                     /label=chicken beta-actin promoter
     intron          3634..3861
                     /label=hybrid intron
                     /note="hybrid between chicken beta-actin (CBA) and minute
                     virus of mice (MMV) introns (Gray et al., 2011)"
     CDS             3915..3935
                     /codon_start=1
                     /product="nuclear localization signal of SV40 (simian virus
                     40) large T antigen"
                     /label=SV40 NLS
                     /translation="PKKKRKV"
     CDS             3936..4619
                     /codon_start=1
                     /product="cytidine deaminase (C to U editing enzyme) from
                     rat"
                     /label=APOBEC-1
                     /note="can use ssDNA as a substrate (Komor et al., 2016)"
                     /translation="SSETGPVAVDPTLRRRIEPHEFEVFFDPRELRKETCLLYEINWGG
                     RHSIWRHTSQNTNKHVEVNFIEKFTTERYFCPNTRCSITWFLSWSPCGECSRAITEFLS
                     RYPHVTLFIYIARLYHHADPRNRQGLRDLISSGVTIQIMTEQESGYCWRNFVNYSPSNE
                     AHWPRYPHLWVRLYVLELYCIILGLPPCLNILRRKQPQLTFFTIALQSCHYQRLPPHIL
                     WATGLK"
     CDS             4716..6431
                     /codon_start=1
                     /product="N-terminal portion of Streptococcus pyogenes Cas9
                     (Zetsche et al., 2015)"
                     /label=Cas9(N)
                     /translation="DKKYSIGLAIGTNSVGWAVITDEYKVPSKKFKVLGNTDRHSIKKN
                     LIGALLFDSGETAEATRLKRTARRRYTRRKNRICYLQEIFSNEMAKVDDSFFHRLEESF
                     LVEEDKKHERHPIFGNIVDEVAYHEKYPTIYHLRKKLVDSTDKADLRLIYLALAHMIKF
                     RGHFLIEGDLNPDNSDVDKLFIQLVQTYNQLFEENPINASGVDAKAILSARLSKSRRLE
                     NLIAQLPGEKKNGLFGNLIALSLGLTPNFKSNFDLAEDAKLQLSKDTYDDDLDNLLAQI
                     GDQYADLFLAAKNLSDAILLSDILRVNTEITKAPLSASMIKRYDEHHQDLTLLKALVRQ
                     QLPEKYKEIFFDQSKNGYAGYIDGGASQEEFYKFIKPILEKMDGTEELLVKLNREDLLR
                     KQRTFDNGSIPHQIHLGELHAILRRQEDFYPFLKDNREKIEKILTFRIPYYVGPLARGN
                     SRFAWMTRKSEETITPWNFEEVVDKGASAQSFIERMTNFDKNLPNEKVLPKHSLLYEYF
                     TVYNELTKVKYVTEGMRKPAFLSGEQKKAIVDLLFKTNRKVTVKQLKEDYFKKIE"
     CDS             6780..6800
                     /codon_start=1
                     /product="nuclear localization signal of SV40 (simian virus
                     40) large T antigen"
                     /label=SV40 NLS
                     /translation="PKKKRKV"
     primer_bind     complement(6865..6885)
                     /label=WPRE-R
                     /note="WPRE, reverse primer"
     polyA_signal    7061..7285
                     /label=bGH poly(A) signal
                     /note="bovine growth hormone polyadenylation signal"
     misc_RNA        complement(7299..7374)
                     /label=gRNA scaffold
                     /note="guide RNA scaffold for the Streptococcus pyogenes
                     CRISPR/Cas9 system"
     promoter        complement(7404..7644)
                     /label=U6 promoter
                     /note="RNA polymerase III promoter for human U6 snRNA"
     primer_bind     complement(7454..7473)
                     /label=LKO.1 5'
                     /note="Human U6 promoter, forward primer"
     primer_bind     complement(7624..7644)
                     /label=hU6-F
                     /note="Human U6 promoter, forward primer"
     repeat_region   7668..106
                     /label=AAV2 ITR
ORIGIN
        1 ccactccctc tctgcgcgct cgctcgctca ctgaggccgg gcgaccaaag gtcgcccgac
       61 gcccgggctt tgcccgggcg gcctcagtga gcgagcgagc gcgcagcctt aattaaccta
      121 attcactggc cgtcgtttta caacgtcgtg actgggaaaa ccctggcgtt acccaactta
      181 atcgccttgc agcacatccc cctttcgcca gctggcgtaa tagcgaagag gcccgcaccg
      241 atcgcccttc ccaacagttg cgcagcctga atggcgaatg ggnnnnnnnn nnnnnnnnnn
      301 nnnnnnnnnn nnnnnnnnnn nnnnnnnnnn nnnnnnnnnn nnnnnnnnnn nnnnnnnnnn
      361 nnnnnnnnnn nnnnnnnnnn nnnnnnnnnn nnnnnnnnnn nnnnnncnnn nnnnnnnnnn
      421 nnnnnnnnnn nnnnnnnnnn nnnnnnnnnn nnnnnnnnnn nnnnnnnnnn nnnnnnnnnn
      481 nnnnnnnnnn nnnnnnnnan nnnnnnnnnn nnnnnnnnnn nnnnnnnnnn nnnnnnnnnn
      541 nnnnnnnncc tttgacgttg gagtccacgt tctttaatag tggactcttg ttccaaactg
      601 gaacaacact caaccctatc tcggtctatt cttttgattt ataagggatt ttgccgattt
      661 cggcctattg gttaaaaaat gagctgattt aacaaaaatt taacgcgaat tttaacaaaa
      721 tattaacgct tacaatttag gtggcacttt tcggggaaat gtgcgcggaa cccctatttg
      781 tttatttttc taaatacatt caaatatgta tccgctcatg agacaataac cctgataaat
      841 gcttcaataa tattgaaaaa ggaagagtat gagtattcaa catttccgtg tcgcccttat
      901 tccctttttt gcggcatttt gccttcctgt ttttgctcac ccagaaacgc tggtgaaagt
      961 aaaagatgct gaagatcagt tgggtgcacg agtgggttac atcgaactgg atctcaacag
     1021 cggtaagatc cttgagagtt ttcgccccga agaacgtttt ccaatgatga gcacttttaa
     1081 agttctgcta tgtggcgcgg tattatcccg tattgacgcc gggcaagagc aactcggtcg
     1141 ccgcatacac tattctcaga atgacttggt tgagtactca ccagtcacag aaaagcatct
     1201 tacggatggc atgacagtaa gagaattatg cagtgctgcc ataaccatga gtgataacac
     1261 tgcggccaac ttacttctga caacgatcgg aggaccgaag gagctaaccg cttttttgca
     1321 caacatgggg gatcatgtaa ctcgccttga tcgttgggaa ccggagctga atgaagccat
     1381 accaaacgac gagcgtgaca ccacgatgcc tgtagcaatg gcaacaacgt tgcgcaaact
     1441 attaactggc gaactactta ctctagcttc ccggcaacaa ttaatagact ggatggaggc
     1501 ggataaagtt gcaggaccac ttctgcgctc ggcccttccg gctggctggt ttattgctga
     1561 taaatctgga gccggtgagc gtgggtctcg cggtatcatt gcagcactgg ggccagatgg
     1621 taagccctcc cgtatcgtag ttatctacac gacggggagt caggcaacta tggatgaacg
     1681 aaatagacag atcgctgaga taggtgcctc actgattaag cattggtaac tgtcagacca
     1741 agtttactca tatatacttt agattgattt aaaacttcat ttttaattta aaaggatcta
     1801 ggtgaagatc ctttttgata atctcatgac caaaatccct taacgtgagt tttcgttcca
     1861 ctgagcgtca gaccccgtag aaaagatcaa aggatcttct tgagatcctt tttttctgcg
     1921 cgtaatctgc tgcttgcaaa caaaaaaacc accgctacca gcggtggttt gtttgccgga
     1981 tcaagagcta ccaactcttt ttccgaaggt aactggcttc agcagagcgc agataccaaa
     2041 tactgttctt ctagtgtagc cgtagttagg ccaccacttc aagaactctg tagcaccgcc
     2101 tacatacctc gctctgctaa tcctgttacc agtggctgct gccagtggcg ataagtcgtg
     2161 tcttaccggg ttggactcaa gacgatagtt accggataag gcgcagcggt cgggctgaac
     2221 ggggggttcg tgcacacagc ccagcttgga gcgaacgacc tacaccgaac tgagatacct
     2281 acagcgtgag ctatgagaaa gcgccacgct tcccgaaggg agaaaggcgg acaggtatcc
     2341 ggtaagcggc agggtcggaa caggagagcg cacgagggag cttccagggg gaaacgcctg
     2401 gtatctttat agtcctgtcg ggtttcgcca cctctgactt gagcgtcgat ttttgtgatg
     2461 ctcgtcaggg gggcggagcc tatggaaaaa cgccagcaac gcggcctttt tacggttcct
     2521 ggccttttgc tggccttttg ctcacatgtt ctttcctgcg ttatcccctg attctgtgga
     2581 taaccgtatt accgcctttg agtgagctga taccgctcgc cgcagccgaa cgaccgagcg
     2641 cagcgagtca gtgagcgagg aagcggaaga gcgcccaata cgcaaaccgc ctctccccgc
     2701 gcgttggccg attcattaat gcagctggca cgacaggttt cccgactgga aagcgggcag
     2761 tgagcgcaac gcaattaatg tgagttagct cactcattag gcaccccagg ctttacactt
     2821 tatgcttccg gctcgtatgt tgtgtggaat tgtgagcgga taacaatttc acacaggaaa
     2881 cagctatgac catgattacg ccagatttaa ttaaggctgc gcgctcgctc gctcactgag
     2941 gccgcccggg caaagcccgg gcgtcgggcg acctttggtc gcccggcctc agtgagcgag
     3001 cgagcgcgca gagagggagt ggccaactcc atcactaggg gttcctgcgg cctctagatc
     3061 agggtacccg ttacataact tacggtaaat ggcccgcctg gctgaccgcc caacgacccc
     3121 cgcccattga cgtcaatagt aacgccaata gggactttcc attgacgtca atgggtggag
     3181 tatttacggt aaactgccca cttggcagta catcaagtgt atcatatgcc aagtacgccc
     3241 cctattgacg tcaatgacgg taaatggccc gcctggcatt gtgcccagta catgacctta
     3301 tgggactttc ctacttggca gtacatctac gtattagtca tcgctattac catggtcgag
     3361 gtgagcccca cgttctgctt cactctcccc atctcccccc cctccccacc cccaattttg
     3421 tatttattta ttttttaatt attttgtgca gcgatggggg cggggggggg gggggggcgc
     3481 gcgccaggcg gggcggggcg gggcgagggg cggggcgggg cgaggcggag aggtgcggcg
     3541 gcagccaatc agagcggcgc gctccgaaag tttcctttta tggcgaggcg gcggcggcgg
     3601 cggccctata aaaagcgaag cgcgcggcgg gcgggagtcg ctgcgcgctg ccttcgcccc
     3661 gtgccccgct ccgccgccgc ctcgcgccgc ccgccccggc tctgactgac cgcgttactc
     3721 ccacaggtga gcgggcggga cggcccttct cctccgggct gtaattagct gagcaagagg
     3781 taagggttta agggatggtt ggttggtggg gtattaatgt ttaattacct ggagcacctg
     3841 cctgaaatca ctttttttca ggttggaccg gtgccaccat gaaacggaca gccgacggaa
     3901 gcgagttcga gtcaccaaag aagaagcgga aagtctcctc agagactggg cctgtcgccg
     3961 tcgatccaac cctgcgccgc cggattgaac ctcacgagtt tgaagtgttc tttgaccccc
     4021 gggagctgag aaaggagaca tgcctgctgt acgagatcaa ctggggaggc aggcactcca
     4081 tctggaggca cacctctcag aacacaaata agcacgtgga ggtgaacttc atcgagaagt
     4141 ttaccacaga gcggtacttc tgccccaata ccagatgtag catcacatgg tttctgagct
     4201 ggtccccttg cggagagtgt agcagggcca tcaccgagtt cctgtccaga tatccacacg
     4261 tgacactgtt tatctacatc gccaggctgt atcaccacgc agacccaagg aataggcagg
     4321 gcctgcgcga tctgatcagc tccggcgtga ccatccagat catgacagag caggagtccg
     4381 gctactgctg gcggaacttc gtgaattatt ctcctagcaa cgaggcccac tggcctaggt
     4441 acccacacct gtgggtgcgc ctgtacgtgc tggagctgta ttgcatcatc ctgggcctgc
     4501 ccccttgtct gaatatcctg cggagaaagc agccccagct gaccttcttt acaatcgccc
     4561 tgcagtcttg tcactatcag aggctgccac cccacatcct gtgggccaca ggcctgaagt
     4621 ctggaggatc tagcggagga tcctctggca gcgagacacc aggaacaagc gagtcagcaa
     4681 caccagagag cagtggcggc agcagcggcg gcagcgacaa gaagtacagc atcggcctgg
     4741 ccatcggcac caactctgtg ggctgggccg tgatcaccga cgagtacaag gtgcccagca
     4801 agaaattcaa ggtgctgggc aacaccgacc ggcacagcat caagaagaac ctgatcggag
     4861 ccctgctgtt cgacagcggc gaaacagccg aggccacccg gctgaagaga accgccagaa
     4921 gaagatacac cagacggaag aaccggatct gctatctgca agagatcttc agcaacgaga
     4981 tggccaaggt ggacgacagc ttcttccaca gactggaaga gtccttcctg gtggaagagg
     5041 ataagaagca cgagcggcac cccatcttcg gcaacatcgt ggacgaggtg gcctaccacg
     5101 agaagtaccc caccatctac cacctgagaa agaaactggt ggacagcacc gacaaggccg
     5161 acctgcggct gatctatctg gccctggccc acatgatcaa gttccggggc cacttcctga
     5221 tcgagggcga cctgaacccc gacaacagcg acgtggacaa gctgttcatc cagctggtgc
     5281 agacctacaa ccagctgttc gaggaaaacc ccatcaacgc cagcggcgtg gacgccaagg
     5341 ccatcctgtc tgccagactg agcaagagca gacggctgga aaatctgatc gcccagctgc
     5401 ccggcgagaa gaagaatggc ctgttcggaa acctgattgc cctgagcctg ggcctgaccc
     5461 ccaacttcaa gagcaacttc gacctggccg aggatgccaa actgcagctg agcaaggaca
     5521 cctacgacga cgacctggac aacctgctgg cccagatcgg cgaccagtac gccgacctgt
     5581 ttctggccgc caagaacctg tccgacgcca tcctgctgag cgacatcctg agagtgaaca
     5641 ccgagatcac caaggccccc ctgagcgcct ctatgatcaa gagatacgac gagcaccacc
     5701 aggacctgac cctgctgaaa gctctcgtgc ggcagcagct gcctgagaag tacaaagaga
     5761 ttttcttcga ccagagcaag aacggctacg ccggctacat tgacggcgga gccagccagg
     5821 aagagttcta caagttcatc aagcccatcc tggaaaagat ggacggcacc gaggaactgc
     5881 tcgtgaagct gaacagagag gacctgctgc ggaagcagcg gaccttcgac aacggcagca
     5941 tcccccacca gatccacctg ggagagctgc acgccattct gcggcggcag gaagattttt
     6001 acccattcct gaaggacaac cgggaaaaga tcgagaagat cctgaccttc cgcatcccct
     6061 actacgtggg ccctctggcc aggggaaaca gcagattcgc ctggatgacc agaaagagcg
     6121 aggaaaccat caccccctgg aacttcgagg aagtggtgga caagggcgct tccgcccaga
     6181 gcttcatcga gcggatgacc aacttcgata agaacctgcc caacgagaag gtgctgccca
     6241 agcacagcct gctgtacgag tacttcaccg tgtataacga gctgaccaaa gtgaaatacg
     6301 tgaccgaggg aatgagaaag cccgccttcc tgagcggcga gcagaaaaag gccatcgtgg
     6361 acctgctgtt caagaccaac cggaaagtga ccgtgaagca gctgaaagag gactacttca
     6421 agaaaatcga gtgcctgtcc tacgagacag agatcctgac agtggagtat ggcctgctgc
     6481 caatcggcaa gatcgtggag aagaggatcg agtgtaccgt gtactctgtg gataacaatg
     6541 gcaacatcta tacacagccc gtggcacagt ggcacgatag gggagagcag gaggtgttcg
     6601 agtattgcct ggaggacggc agcctgatca gggcaaccaa ggaccacaag ttcatgacag
     6661 tggatggcca gatgctgccc atcgacgaga ttttcgagcg ggagctggac ctgatgagag
     6721 tggataacct gcctaatagc ggaggcagta aaagaacagc agacgggagt gagtttgagc
     6781 ccaagaaaaa gagaaaggtg taagatctga taatcaacct ctggattaca aaatttgtga
     6841 aagattgact ggtattctta actatgttgc tccttttacg ctatgtggat acgctgcttt
     6901 aatgcctttg tatcatgcta ttgcttcccg tatggctttc attttctcct ccttgtataa
     6961 atcctggtta gttcttgcca cggcggaact catcgccgcc tgccttgccc gctgctggac
     7021 aggggctcgg ctgttgggca ctgacaattc cgtggtgcga ctgtgccttc tagttgccag
     7081 ccatctgttg tttgcccctc ccccgtgcct tccttgaccc tggaaggtgc cactcccact
     7141 gtcctttcct aataaaatga ggaaattgca tcgcattgtc tgagtaggtg tcattctatt
     7201 ctggggggtg gggtggggca ggacagcaag ggggaggatt gggaagacaa tagcaggcat
     7261 gctggggatg cggtgggctc tatggctcga gaaaaaaagc accgactcgg tgccactttt
     7321 tcaagttgat aacggactag ccttatttta acttgctatt tctagctcta aaaccgagac
     7381 gcattaatcg tctcgggtgt ttcgtccttt ccacaagata tataaagcca agaaatcgaa
     7441 atactttcaa gttacggtaa gcatatgata gtccatttta aaacataatt ttaaaactgc
     7501 aaactaccca agaaattatt actttctacg tcacgtattt tgtactaata tctttgtgtt
     7561 tacagtcaaa ttaattctaa ttatctctct aacagccttg tatcgtatat gcaaatatga
     7621 aggaatcatg ggaaataggc cctcttcctg cccgaccttg cggccgcagg aacccctagt
     7681 gatggagttg g
//
